Addgene plasmid #110573: pBTK001
Purpose: (Empty Backbone) Broad-host-range toolkit (BTK) entry vector, with superfolder GFP
Depositing lab: Jeffrey Barrick. Depositing organization: University of Texas at Austin. Publication: Genetic Engineering of Bee Gut Microbiome Bacteria with a Toolkit for Modular Assembly of Broad-Host-Range Plasmids. Leonard SP, Perutka J, Powell JE, Geng P, Richhart DD, Byrom M, Kar S, Davies BW, Ellington AD, Moran NA, Barrick JE. ACS Synth Biol. 2018 May 18;7(5):1279-1290. doi: 10.1021/acssynbio.7b00399. Epub 2018 Apr 13. PubMed 29608282.
Backbone
  Vector backbone: P15A
  Vector type: Synthetic Biology
Growth in bacteria
  Bacterial resistance: Chloramphenicol, 12.5 μg/mL
  Growth temperature: 37°C
  Growth strain: DH5alpha
  Copy number: Low Copy
Gene/Insert
  Gene/Insert name: None
Terms and licenses: Academic/Nonprofit Terms; Industry Terms: Not Available to Industry
How to cite: pBTK001 was a gift from Jeffrey Barrick (Addgene plasmid # 110573 ; http://n2t.net/addgene:110573 ; RRID:Addgene_110573)
