[The description below was written by a language model from this plasmid's Addgene catalogue record and pLannotate feature annotations shown in this document.]
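Description:
pBTK001 is a small (about 2.5 kb) empty entry vector from the broad-host-range toolkit (BTK), a modular assembly system for building plasmids that function across diverse bacteria, developed in work on engineering bee gut microbiome species. It is classed as a synthetic biology vector and is maintained in E. coli on a p15A origin of replication. The catalogue lists it as low copy, and p15A is compatible with ColE1-type plasmids. Selection is by chloramphenicol, conferred by a chloramphenicol acetyltransferase (cat) gene driven by its native cat promoter and followed by a minimal lambda t0 terminator. The annotation also flags a very short fragment matching the RSF origin immediately next to p15A. At roughly two dozen bases it is most likely a sequence similarity hit rather than a functional second origin.

The vector carries no gene of interest. Its only payload is a superfolder GFP coding sequence, a robustly folding GFP variant, followed by the rrnB T1 and T7Te transcription terminators, which insulate the rest of the backbone from read-through. No promoter or ribosome binding site for the GFP is annotated, so the record does not state how it is expressed, although the circular map leaves a short unannotated stretch upstream of the coding sequence. The record also does not annotate restriction or assembly sites. In entry vectors of this kind, a fluorescent cassette typically serves as a placeholder that is displaced when a new part is cloned in, allowing visual screening of colonies. That role is consistent with the stated purpose but is not spelled out in the fields provided.
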