Features (pLannotate 1.2.2; 8 found; start..end, strand, type, name):
     19..732     +  CDS            superfolder GFP: GFP variant that folds robustly even when fused to poorly folded proteins (Pédelacq et al., 2006)
    744..815     +  terminator     rrnB T1 terminator: transcription terminator T1 from the E. coli rrnB gene
    831..858     +  terminator     T7Te terminator: phage T7 early transcription terminator
    882..916     -  terminator     lambda t0 terminator: minimal transcription terminator from phage lambda (Scholtissek and Grosse, 1987)
    990..1646    -  CDS            cat: CAT_ECOLX - Experimental evidence at protein level: Swiss-Prot protein existence level 1. This enzyme is an effector of chloramphenicol resistance in bacteria. From Escherichia coli. This protein is used as a marker in many commonly used cloning vectors, such as pACYC184.
   1647..1744    -  promoter       cat promoter: promoter of the E. coli cat gene encoding chloramphenicol acetyltransferase
   1752..2297    -  rep_origin     p15A ori: Plasmids containing the medium-copy-number p15A origin of replication can be propagated in E. coli cells that contain a second plasmid with the ColE1 origin.
   2298..2321    +  rep_origin     RSF ori (fragment): Plasmids containing the RSF 1030 origin of replication can be propagated in E. coli cells that contain additional plasmids with compatible origins.
>Addgene plasmid #110573 | pBTK001 | addgene full sequence | sequence record 254611 | Addgene NGS Result
AAAGAGGAGAAATACTAGATGCGTAAAGGCGAAGAGCTGTTCACTGGTGTCGTCCCTATTCTGGTGGAAC
TGGATGGTGATGTCAACGGTCATAAGTTTTCCGTGCGTGGCGAGGGTGAAGGTGACGCAACTAATGGTAA
ACTGACGCTGAAGTTCATCTGTACTACTGGTAAACTGCCGGTTCCTTGGCCGACTCTGGTAACGACGCTG
ACTTATGGTGTTCAGTGCTTTGCTCGTTATCCGGACCATATGAAGCAGCATGACTTCTTCAAGTCCGCCA
TGCCGGAAGGCTATGTGCAGGAACGCACGATTTCCTTTAAGGATGACGGCACGTACAAAACGCGTGCGGA
AGTGAAATTTGAAGGCGATACCCTGGTAAACCGCATTGAGCTGAAAGGCATTGACTTTAAAGAGGACGGC
AATATCCTGGGCCATAAGCTGGAATACAATTTTAACAGCCACAATGTTTACATCACCGCCGATAAACAAA
AAAATGGCATTAAAGCGAATTTTAAAATTCGCCACAACGTGGAGGATGGCAGCGTGCAGCTGGCTGATCA
CTACCAGCAAAACACTCCAATCGGTGATGGTCCTGTTCTGCTGCCAGACAATCACTATCTGAGCACGCAA
AGCGTTCTGTCTAAAGATCCGAACGAGAAACGCGATCATATGGTTCTGCTGGAGTTCGTAACCGCAGCGG
GCATCACGCATGGTATGGATGAACTGTACAAATGACCAGGCATCAAATAAAACGAAAGGCTCAGTCGAAA
GACTGGGCCTTTCGTTTTATCTGTTGTTTGTCGGTGAACGCTCTCTACTAGAGTCACACTGGCTCACCTT
CGGGTGGGCCTTTCTGCGTTTATACGTCTCTGACCAGACCAATAAAAAACGCCCGGCGGCAACCGAGCGT
TCTGAACAAATCCAGATGGAGTTCTGAGGTCATTACTGGATCTATCAACAGGAGTCCAAGCGAGCTCGAT
ATCAAATTACGCCCCGCCCTGCCACTCATCGCAGTACTGTTGTAATTCATTAAGCATTCTGCCGACATGG
AAGCCATCACAAACGGCATGATGAACCTGAATCGCCAGCGGCATCAGCACCTTGTCGCCTTGCGTATAAT
ATTTGCCCATGGTGAAAACGGGGGCGAAGAAGTTGTCCATATTGGCCACGTTTAAATCAAAACTGGTGAA
ACTCACCCAGGGATTGGCTGAAACGAAAAACATATTCTCAATAAACCCTTTAGGGAAATAGGCCAGGTTT
TCACCGTAACACGCCACATCTTGCGAATATATGTGTAGAAACTGCCGGAAATCGTCGTGGTATTCACTCC
AGAGCGATGAAAACGTTTCAGTTTGCTCATGGAAAACGGTGTAACAAGGGTGAACACTATCCCATATCAC
CAGCTCACCGTCTTTCATTGCCATACGAAATTCCGGATGAGCATTCATCAGGCGGGCAAGAATGTGAATA
AAGGCCGGATAAAACTTGTGCTTATTTTTCTTTACGGTCTTTAAAAAGGCCGTAATATCCAGCTGAACGG
TCTGGTTATAGGTACATTGAGCAACTGACTGAAATGCCTCAAAATGTTCTTTACGATGCCATTGGGATAT
ATCAACGGTGGTATATCCAGTGATTTTTTTCTCCATTTTAGCTTCCTTAGCTCCTGAAAATCTCGATAAC
TCAAAAAATACGCCCGGTAGTGATCTTATTTCATTATGGTGAAAGTTGGAACCTCTTACGTGCCCGATCA
ATTTCCATAGGCTCCGCCCCCCTGACAAGCATCACGAAATCTGACGCTCAAATCAGTGGTGGCGAAACCC
GACAGGACTATAAAGATACCAGGCGTTTCCCCCTGGCGGCTCCCTCGTGCGCTCTCCTGTTCCTGCCTTT
CGGTTTACCGGTGTCATTCCGCTGTTATGGCCGCGTTTGTCTCATTCCACGCCTGACACTCAGTTCCGGG
TAGGCAGTTCGCTCCAAGCTGGACTGTATGCACGAACCCCCCGTTCAGTCCGACCGCTGCGCCTTATCCG
GTAACTATCGTCTTGAGTCCAACCCGGAAAGACATGCAAAAGCACCACTGGCAGCAGCCACTGGTAATTG
ATTTAGAGGAGTTAGTCTTGAAGTCATGCGCCGGTTAAGGCTAAACTGAAAGGACAAGTTTTGGTGACTG
CGCTCCTCCAAGCCAGTTACCTCGGTTCAAAGAGTTGGTAGCTCAGAGAACCTTCGAAAAACCGCCCTGC
AAGGCGGTTTTTTCGTTTTCAGAGCAAGAGATTACGCGCAGACCAAAACGATCTCAACCCCTGATTCTGT
GGATAACCGTAGTCGGCGAGACGGAAAGTGAAACGTGATTTCATGCGTCATTTTGAACATTTTGTAAATC
TTATTTAATAATGTGTGCGGCAATTCACATTTAATTTATGAATGTTTTCTTAACATCGCGGCAACTCAAG
AAACGGCAGGTTCGGATCTTAGCTACTAGAG
